Addgene plasmid #59228: pLV-Enh eGFP Reporter-muKC2-X4
Purpose: Lentiviral GFP reporter for testing enhancer activity in different cell types. Insert is an enhancer identified in the exonic region of the keratin type II cluster.
Depositing lab: Benjamin Yu. Depositing organization: University of California, San Diego (UCSD).
Backbone
  Vector backbone: Brachyury-eGFP
  Backbone size w/o insert (bp): 7967
  Total vector size (bp): 9166
  Modifications to backbone: Original vector is Brachyury-eGFP (Kita-Matsuo et al. 2009) with the Brachyury promoter cloned out and replaced with the minimal Hsp68 promoter from the Hsp68-lacZ-Gateway plasmid (Pennacchio et al. 2006)
  Vector type: Lentiviral
Growth in bacteria
  Bacterial resistance: Ampicillin, 100 μg/mL
  Growth temperature: 37°C
  Growth strain: Stbl3
  Copy number: High Copy
Gene/Insert
  Gene/Insert name: Krt4-ex7-9 and 3' UTR (alt name: mm9 chr15:101749000-101750199)
  Species: M. musculus (mouse)
  Insert size (bp): 1199
  Promoter: Mu Hsp68 minimal promoter
  Cloning method: Gateway Cloning
  Sequencing primers: 5′ AGAGAGGAGCAGGGTTGCA; 3′ CCCTGTCCACAGAGCCAG
Terms and licenses: Academic/Nonprofit Terms; Industry Terms: Not Available to Industry
Depositor comments: Please note that the final plasmid sequence is post-Gateway recombination. The plasmid contains attB sites (not attR sites as the map implies).
How to cite: pLV-Enh eGFP Reporter-muKC2-X4 was a gift from Benjamin Yu (Addgene plasmid # 59228 ; http://n2t.net/addgene:59228 ; RRID:Addgene_59228)
