[The description below was written by a language model from this plasmid's Addgene catalogue record.]
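Description:
pLV-Enh eGFP Reporter-muKC2-X4 is a lentiviral enhancer-reporter plasmid of about 9.2 kb, built on the Brachyury-eGFP lentiviral backbone. In the parental reporter vector the Brachyury promoter was removed and replaced with the mouse Hsp68 minimal promoter, taken from an Hsp68-lacZ Gateway plasmid. It is maintained in bacteria as a high-copy plasmid under ampicillin selection. The recorded host is a recombination-deficient strain of the kind commonly used to keep the repeated lentiviral LTRs stable. No feature table is provided, so details such as the origin of replication, the LTR configuration or any mammalian selection marker are not stated.

The payload is a 1,199 bp mouse genomic fragment spanning exons 7 to 9 and the 3' UTR of Krt4, located on chromosome 15 within the keratin type II cluster. It was identified as a candidate enhancer lying in an exonic region. The fragment was introduced by Gateway recombination, and the depositor notes that the final plasmid therefore carries attB sites flanking the insert, rather than the attR sites suggested by the map.

The design relies on the Hsp68 minimal promoter, which is generally used in enhancer assays because it drives little expression alone. eGFP signal should therefore depend on the activity of the linked test sequence. Lentiviral delivery allows the reporter to be introduced into a range of cell types, so that GFP output can be compared to assess whether this keratin cluster element acts as an enhancer and in which cellular contexts it is active.
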