>Addgene plasmid #59228 | pLV-Enh eGFP Reporter-muKC2-X4 | addgene partial sequence | sequence record 95634 | pRRL5primeMCS-F 5'-tgaacggatctcgacggtat-3'
GCAGGGGAAAGAATAGTAGACATAATAGCAACAGACATACAAACTAAAGAATTACAAAAACAAATTACAA
AAATTCAAAATTTTATCGATCACGAGACTAGCCTCGAGAAGCTTGATATCGAATTCCATCACAAGTTTGT
ACAAAAAAGCAGGCTTTAGAGAGGAGCAGGGTTGCACGGGACACCAAGCAGTCCTTGTTGACCTGGCAGA
GCCCGTTGCTGCCAGGTGATGGAGAATGAGCATCATTGTAGAACATAGATCTCCAGGATCAGGTGGAAGC
CGGTGTGACGAGAGGAGCTGAGAGTGACAGTGTACATCTGCAGAAGGAGTTTCTGCTCTTCATCCCCTCT
GTCCATTGGGGTGAAATCAGACACCCCTCCCATGCAGGGGGTGGGGGGCCACTTGACCCAAGTTGAGAAG
AAGCTACCAGGTTCCAATAGAACAGAGGTCACACCATGGCCAAGAAGATCGTCCTGGAACTGAGGGACCA
AGGCAGAGGGGGAAGAGTAACAAGATGAGCACCAGGAAGACTGGAGGTGAAGTGAAGATCGCACAGGAGA
TATCAGGAACGGCTGACCCTGCCGGGCTCAGGGCCATCAGGATCCCGTCTCGCCTATCGTGGGGACCTCT
TGGTGATGGTGGCGGAAGAGGTGATCTTGGAACCAGAACCGCCATAAATGCCACCACCAAATCCAAAGCC
ACTTCCAGAACCAGAACCGGAGC
