>Addgene plasmid #59228 | pLV-Enh eGFP Reporter-muKC2-X4 | addgene partial sequence | sequence record 95635 | EGFP-N 5'-CGTCGCCGTCCAGCTCGACCAG-3'
TTGCTCACCATGGTGGCGACCGGTGCGCTCCGCGGCGTGGATGCTCCGGGGAAAGTTGCGCTCCGCGGCA
GGGATGCTCCTGGGAAGGTTGCGCTCCGCGGCAGGGATGCTCTGGGGAAGGCTGGTCCTGGCCGAGGATC
GGGAACGCGCCGCTCGCTCTGCTTCTCTTGTCTTCGCTTGTCTCTGGATGGAACCAGATTTGGTTCTGAG
TAGCTGTCAGCGTCTGGTGACCTGCTCGCCGCCCTGCGCCTTTAAGGAGTCTTCACCGGCCCCGCCCACT
CTCCGCTGGGCCAATCAGCGAGCCGGAGGAGGCCTTGGGGCCAGGAATCTTCCAGCAGTTTCGCGTCTGG
TGGAGCTTCCCCGCCTCCCTTGAGTAATCGGAGTTGTGGGTTCCGCCCTTGTCCAGAACTCTCCAGAGGT
TTCTGGGGTTCACTGGAGAGTACGGATTCCTGAGGGGGAGGGTGTGGGGAAGTGCTGGTGCTACTAGTGA
CACTGTTGCTATGGCGACGCATTACTAAGGCCTGTGTGGAATGGACAAGAAAGATCACCTCTAGCTCGGT
GTTGTGTACAGTTTGTTGTGATTTGTGGGGTTTCGCCAACTCGCACAGTTCTGAATATGGGGGTTAAAGG
CTAAAACTTAAGGGCTAAAACTTCTCCCCGCCAAGTTTAGGAGACCCAGGGAGATGCCTGGGGGCGTGTC
CGGTGACGTGATCCTCTCCAATCGCGTTACAATGGCAGTGCTGCCTCTGACCTCATGGACTA
